Addgene plasmid #210181: pRH3186
Purpose: Protein quality control substrate and associated control YIp ADE2-LEU2 pTDH3::lys1-W353G-GFP::tADH1
Depositing lab: Randy Hampton. Depositing organization: University of California, San Diego (UCSD). Publication: Exploring the "misfolding problem" by systematic discovery and analysis of functional-but-degraded proteins. Flagg MP, Lam B, Lam DK, Le TM, Kao A, Slaiwa YI, Hampton RY. Mol Biol Cell. 2023 Dec 1;34(13):ar125. doi: 10.1091/mbc.E23-06-0248. Epub 2023 Sep 20. PubMed 37729018.
Backbone
  Vector backbone: pRH3022
  Vector type: Yeast Expression
Growth in bacteria
  Bacterial resistance: Ampicillin, 100 μg/mL
  Growth temperature: 37°C
  Growth strain: DH5alpha
  Copy number: High Copy
Gene/Insert
  Gene/Insert name: YIp ADE2-LEU2 pTDH3::lys1-W353G-GFP::tADH1
  Species: S. cerevisiae (budding yeast)
  Mutation: W353G
  Entrez Gene: LYS1 (a.k.a. YIR034C)
  Cloning method: Gibson Cloning
Terms and licenses: Academic/Nonprofit Terms; Industry Terms: Not Available to Industry
How to cite: pRH3186 was a gift from Randy Hampton (Addgene plasmid # 210181 ; http://n2t.net/addgene:210181 ; RRID:Addgene_210181)
