[The description below was written by a language model from this plasmid's Addgene catalogue record and pLannotate feature annotations shown in this document.]
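Description:
pRH3186 is a yeast integrating plasmid (YIp) built on the pRH3022 backbone for expressing a GFP-tagged mutant of the Saccharomyces cerevisiae lysine biosynthetic enzyme Lys1. It is about 10.3 kb. In E. coli it is propagated through a high-copy ColE1/pUC-type origin with ampicillin resistance (AmpR/bla). The feature table shows no yeast replication origin or centromere, which fits the YIp designation: stable maintenance in yeast depends on integration into the genome. Two yeast markers are present, each with its own promoter: ADE2 and LEU2. The "ADE2-LEU2" label suggests that one provides homology for targeting and the other provides selection, but the record does not say which locus is used or how the plasmid is linearised. Remnants of a pBluescript-type scaffold are also annotated, including f1 origin sequences, T7 and T3 promoters, lac promoter/operator elements, lacZα and MCS fragments, and small bom and rop fragments.

The payload is a single expression cassette. The strong constitutive TDH3 (GAP) promoter drives the LYS1 coding sequence carrying the W353G substitution. This is followed by an Aequorea victoria GFP coding sequence, named in the record as a lys1-W353G-GFP fusion, and the cassette ends with the ADH1 terminator. LYS1 encodes saccharopine dehydrogenase, which catalyses the final step of lysine synthesis in the α-aminoadipate pathway.

The record lists the construct as a protein quality control substrate and associated control, from work on proteins that remain functional but are nonetheless degraded. The GFP tag would allow steady-state levels and turnover of the mutant protein to be followed by fluorescence, although the record does not describe specific assays.
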