Features (pLannotate 1.2.2; 25 found; start..end, strand, type, name):
     22..665     +  promoter       GAP promoter: S. cerevisiae TDH3; promoter for glyceraldehyde-3-phosphate dehydrogenase
    671..715     +  misc_feature   MCS (fragment): pBluescript multiple cloning site
    717..1835    +  CDS            LYS1: LYS1_YEAST - Experimental evidence at protein level: Swiss-Prot protein existence level 1. Catalyzes the NAD(+)-dependent cleavage of saccharopine to L- lysine and 2-oxoglutarate, the final step in the alpha-aminoadipate (AAA) pathway for lysine biosynthesis. From Saccharomyces cerevisiae (strain ATCC 204508 / S288c) (Baker's yeast).
   1863..2576    +  CDS            GFP: Aequoria victoria green fluorescent protein
   2597..2784    +  terminator     ADH1 terminator: S. cerevisiae ADH1; transcription terminator for the S. cerevisiae alcohol dehydrogenase 1 (ADH1) gene
   2789..2807    -  promoter       T7 promoter: promoter for bacteriophage T7 RNA polymerase
   2815..2970    +  CDS            lacZα (fragment): LacZα fragment of β-galactosidase; lacZ fragment
   2974..3402    +  rep_origin     f1 ori (sequence partly withheld): f1 bacteriophage origin of replication; arrow indicates direction of (+) strand synthesis
   3430..3481    -  misc_feature   bom (fragment): basis of mobility region from pBR322
   3637..5349    -  CDS            ADE2: PUR6_YEAST - Experimental evidence at protein level: Swiss-Prot protein existence level 1. From Saccharomyces cerevisiae (strain ATCC 204508 / S288c) (Baker's yeast).
   5350..5725    -  promoter       ADE2 promoter: S. cerevisiae ADE2
   5736..5849    +  rep_origin     f1 ori (fragment): f1 bacteriophage origin of replication; arrow indicates direction of (+) strand synthesis
   5850..5949    -  misc_feature   bom (fragment): basis of mobility region from pBR322
   6051..6086    -  CDS            rop (fragment): Rop protein, which maintains plasmids at low copy number; rop
   6399..7493    -  CDS            LEU2: 3-isopropylmalate dehydrogenase, required for leucine biosynthesis; S. cerevisiae LEU2; yeast auxotrophic marker
   7494..7901    -  promoter       LEU2 promoter: S. cerevisiae LEU2
   8069..8173    +  promoter       AmpR promoter: bla
   8174..9034    +  CDS            AmpR: β-lactamase; bla; confers resistance to ampicillin, carbenicillin, and related antibiotics
   9205..9793    +  rep_origin     ori: high-copy-number ColE1/pMB1/pBR322/pUC origin of replication
   9976..10068   +  CDS            lacI (fragment): lac repressor; lacI; The lac repressor binds to the lac operator to inhibit transcription in E. coli. This inhibition can be relieved by adding lactose or isopropyl-β-D-thiogalactopyranoside (IPTG).
  10081..10102   +  protein_bind   CAP binding site: CAP binding activates transcription in the presence of cAMP. E. coli catabolite activator protein
  10117..10147   +  promoter       lac promoter: promoter for the E. coli lac operon
  10155..10171   +  protein_bind   lac operator: The lac repressor binds to the lac operator to inhibit transcription in E. coli. This inhibition can be relieved by adding lactose or isopropyl-β-D-thiogalactopyranoside (IPTG). lac repressor encoded by lacI
  10216..10234   +  promoter       T3 promoter: promoter for bacteriophage T3 RNA polymerase
  10247..3       +  misc_feature   MCS (fragment) (across the origin): pBluescript multiple cloning site
>Addgene plasmid #210181 | pRH3186 | addgene full sequence | sequence record 416319 | Addgene NGS Result
GCTGCTTGGCGGTCGAGTTTATCATTATCAATACTGCCATTTCAAAGAATACGTAAATAATTAATAGTAG
TGATTTTCCTAACTTTATTTAGTCAAAAAATTAGCCTTTTAATTCTGCTGTAACCCGTACATGCCCAAAA
TAGGGGGCGGGTTACACAGAATATATAACATCGTAGGTGTCTGGGTGAACAGTTTATTCCTGGCATCCAC
TAAATATAATGGAGCCCGCTTTTTAAGCTGGCATCCAGAAAAAAAAAGAATCCCAGCACCAAAATATTGT
TTTCTTCACCAACCATCAGTTCATAGGTCCATTCTCTTAGCGCAACTACAGAGAACAGGGGCACAAACAG
GCAAAAAACGGGCACAACCTCAATGGAGTGATGCAACCTGCCTGGAGTAAATGATGACACAAGGCAATTG
ACCCACGCATGTATCTATCTCATTTTCTTACACCTTCTATTACCTTCTGCTCTCTCTGATTTGGAAAAAG
CTGAAAAAAAAGGTTGAAACCAGTTCCCTGAAATTATTCCCCTACTTGACTAATAAGTATATAAAGACGG
TAGGTATTGATTGTAATTCTGTAAATCTATTTCTTAAACTTCTTAAATTCTACTTTTATAGTTAGTCTTT
TTTTTAGTTTTAAAACACCAAGAACTTAGTTTCGACGGATCTGCAGGAATTCGATATCAAGCTTATCGAT
ACCGTCGACCTCGAGAATGGCTGCCGTCACATTACATCTAAGAGCTGAAACTAAACCCCTAGAGGCACGT
GCTGCCTTAACACCTACCACGGTTAAAAAACTGATAGCTAAGGGCTTCAAAATATATGTAGAGGACAGTC
CACAATCTACTTTCAATATTAACGAATATCGTCAAGCAGGTGCCATTATAGTGCCTGCAGGTTCATGGAA
AACCGCTCCACGCGACAGAATCATTATAGGTTTGAAGGAAATGCCTGAAACCGATACTTTCCCTCTAGTC
CACGAACACATCCAGTTTGCTCACTGCTACAAAGACCAAGCTGGGTGGCAAAATGTCCTTATGAGATTTA
TTAAGGGACACGGTACTCTATATGATTTGGAATTTTTGGAAAATGACCAAGGTAGAAGAGTTGCTGCCTT
TGGATTTTACGCTGGGTTCGCAGGTGCAGCCCTTGGTGTAAGAGACTGGGCATTCAAGCAAACGCATTCT
GACGATGAAGACTTGCCTGCAGTGTCGCCTTACCCCAATGAAAAGGCATTGGTTAAAGATGTTACCAAAG
ATTATAAAGAAGCCTTAGCCACCGGAGCCAGAAAGCCAACCGTGTTAATCATTGGTGCGCTAGGAAGATG
TGGTTCCGGTGCCATCGATCTGTTGCACAAAGTTGGTATTCCAGATGCTAACATATTAAAATGGGATATC
AAAGAAACTTCCCGTGGTGGTCCCTTTGACGAAATTCCACAAGCTGATATTTTTATCAATTGTATATATC
TATCGAAGCCAATTGCTCCTTTCACTAACATGGAGAAACTGAATAATCCTAACAGAAGACTAAGGACCGT
GGTGGACGTATCAGCAGACACTACCAACCCTCACAACCCCATCCCAATATACACTGTGGCTACTGTGTTT
AACAAACCTACCGTTCTGGTACCTACCACTGCCGGGCCTAAATTATCTGTCATCTCTATTGATCACTTGC
CTTCTTTGCTGCCAAGAGAAGCTTCAGAATTTTTCTCTCATGATCTCTTACCATCTTTAGAGCTCCTACC
TCAAAGAAAAACTGCTCCTGTCGGTGTTAGAGCCAAGAAATTGTTCGATAGACATTGCGCTCGTGTTAAA
AGATCTTCAAGATTGGGTCGACGGATCCCCGGGTTAATTAACAGTAAAGGAGAAGAACTTTTCACTGGAG
TTGTCCCAATTCTTGTTGAATTAGATGGTGATGTTAATGGGCACAAATTTTCTGTCAGTGGAGAGGGTGA
AGGTGATGCAACATACGGAAAACTTACCCTTAAATTTATTTGCACTACTGGAAAACTACCTGTTCCATGG
CCAACACTTGTCACTACTTTCACTTATGGTGTTCAATGCTTTTCAAGATACCCAGATCATATGAAACGGC
ATGACTTTTTCAAGAGTGCCATGCCCGAAGGTTATGTACAGGAAAGAACTATATTTTTCAAAGATGACGG
GAACTACAAGACACGTGCTGAAGTCAAGTTTGAAGGTGATACCCTTGTTAATAGAATCGAGTTAAAAGGT
ATTGATTTTAAAGAAGATGGAAACATTCTTGGACACAAATTGGAATACAACTATAACTCACACAATGTAT
ACATCATGGCAGACAAACAAAAGAATGGAATCAAAGTTAACTTCAAAATTAGACACAACATTGAAGATGG
AAGCGTTCAACTAGCAGACCATTATCAACAAAATACTCCAATTGGCGATGGCCCTGTCCTTTTACCAGAC
AACCATTACCTGTCCACACAATCTGCCCTTTCGAAAGATCCCAACGAAAAGAGAGACCACATGGTCCTTC
TTGAGTTTGTAACAGCTGCTGGGATTACACATGGCATGGATGAACTATACAAATAGGGCGCGCCACTTCT
AAATAAGCGAATTTCTTATGATTTATGATTTTTATTATTAAATAAGTTATAAAAAAAATAAGTGTATACA
AATTTTAAAGTGACTCTTAGGTTTTAAAACGAAAATTCTTATTCTTGAGTAACTCTTTCCTGTAGGTCAG
GTTGCTTTCTCAGGTATAGTATGAGGTCGCTCTTATTGACCACACCTCTACCGGCAGCCCTATAGTGAGT
CGTATTACGCGCGCTCACTGGCCGTCGTTTTACAACGTCGTGACTGGGAAAACCCTGGCGTTACCCAACT
TAATCGCCTTGCAGCACATCCCCCTTTCGCCAGCTGGCGTAATAGCGAAGAGGCCCGCACCGATCGCCCT
TCCCAACAGTTGCGCAGCCTGAATGGCGAATGG
[124 nt withheld, positions 2974-3097]
C
[91 nt withheld, positions 3099-3189]
A
[49 nt withheld, positions 3191-3239]
CCTTTGACGTTGGAGTCCACGTTCTTT
[37 nt withheld, positions 3267-3303]
ACCCTATCTCGGTCTATTCTTTTGATTTATAAGGGATTTTGCCGATTTCGGCCTATTGGTTAAAAAATGA
GCTGATTTAACAAAAATTTAACGCGAATTTTAACAAAATATTAACGCTTACAATTTCCTGATGCGGTATT
TTCTCCTTACGCATCTGTGCGGTATTTCACACCGCATAGATCTTATGTATGAAATTCTTAAAAAAGGACA
CCTGTAAGCGTTGATTTCTATGTATGAAGTCCACATTTGATGTAATCATAACAAAGCCTAAAAAATAGGT
ATATCATTTTATAATTATTTGCTGTACAAGTATATCAATAAACTTATATATTACTTGTTTTCTAGATAAG
CTTCGTAACCGACAGTTTCTAACTTTTGTGCTTTGACAAGAACTTCTTCTTCTTGCTTTAATAAAAACTG
TTCCATTTTCGTTGTATAACTTGAATCATAAGCGCCAAGCAGTCTGACAGCCAACAGCGCAGCGTTCGTA
CTATTATTAATAGCGACGGTAGCTACTGGAACACCTCTAGGCATTTGCACAATTGAATGTAAAGAATCTA
CTCCATCTAGACAAGAACCTTTTACGGGCACACCGATGACAGGAAGTGGTGTCATTGCAGCCACCATACC
TGGCAAGTGAGCAGCCCCACCAGCTCCAGCGATAATTGTTTTAATTCCACGCTTGCTTGCGGAAATAGCA
TATGCTGACATCCTATGTGGAGTTCTATGAGCAGAGACTATTGTCACTTCAAATGGAACGCCAAAATCTT
TTAAAACCGCACATGCGGCAGACATTACCGGCAAGTCAGAGTCTGATCCCATGATGATTCCAACCAATGG
TTTGACCATTGCTTCCAAGTCCAACTTTTGAGCGACAGAGATTTTGATTGGAATATCAGTTCTACCTGTA
ATGTAGTTCAGCCTTTGTTCACATTCCGCCATACTGGAGGCAATAATATTTATGTGACCTACTTTTCTGT
TAGGTCTAGACTCTTTTCCATATAAGTACACTGAGGAACCTGGAGTCGCCAATGCTCTTTCGCAAGTTTC
TAGCTCTTTATCTTTTGTATGTTTGTCTCCAAGAACATTTAGCATAATGGCGTTCGTTGTAATGGTGGAG
AAAGATGTGAAATTCTTTGGCATTGGCAAATCCAATATTGATCTCAAATGAGCTTCAAATTGAGAAGTGA
CGCAAGCATCAATGGTATAATGTCCAGAGTTGTGAGGCCTTGGGGCAATTTCGTTAATAAGCAATTCCCC
TGTTTCTAAATAGAACATTTCCACACCAAATATACCACAACCGGGAAAAGATTTGATTGCATTTTCTGCC
AACAACTTCGCCTTAAGTTGAACGGAGTCCGGAACTCTAGCAGGCGCATAACATAAGTCACAAATATTGT
CCTTGTGGATAGTCTCTACAATTGGGTAAGAAAACACTAAACCGTTAACAGACCTCACAATCATGACTGC
TAATTCTTTAGTAAATGGTGCCCATTTTTCGGCGTACAAAGGACGATCCTTCAGTACTTCCAAAGCTTCC
GGAATCATTTCCTTATTCTTTACAACGAAGTTACCTCTTCCATCGTATGCCAAAGTCCTCGACTTCAAGA
CGAATGGAAAACCCAAATCTCTTCCAACATTCAATAGGGACGTCTCACTGGCTTGTTCCACAGGAACACT
TTGGGTAACTGCTATACCATTTTTGATTAAATGCTCTTTTTGAATATATTTGTCTTGTATCAATCTGATT
GTTTCTGGAGAAGGGTAAATTTTTAATTTGGGATGTTTTACTTGAAGATTCTTTAGTGTAGGAACATCAA
CATGCTCAATCTCAATCGTTAGCACATCACATTTTTCAGCTAGTTTTTCGATATCAAGAGGATTGGAAAA
GGAGCCATTAACGTGGTCATTGGAGTTGCTTATTTGTTTGGCAGGAGAATTTTCAGCATCTAGTATTACC
GTCTTAATGTTGAGCCTGTTTGCTGCCTCAACAATCATACGTCCCAATTGTCCCCCTCCTAATATACCAA
CTGTTCTAGAATCCATACTTGATTGTTTTGTCCGATTTTCTTGTTTTTCTTGATTGTTATAGTAGGATGT
ACTTAGAAGAGAGATCCAACGATTTTACGCACCAATTTATACATGAAATGCTCCATAATATTGTCCATTT
AGTTCTTAATAAAAGGTCAGCAAGAGTCAATCACTTAGTATTACCCGGTTCGTAGCCATGCAACAAGAGT
CATTTGTCAGCATAGCTGTAATAATCAATCATGACGTAAGAAATGTATCATAATTAAAAGTTGTTAAAGA
TGTCAGTGTTATGTTGGTGTTACAAAATTCTCGGCTTCTCACTAATATTTAATATCTCTTAAATTTTATC
TGTCTTTGATTCTTTTAAGAAAAGTTATGTATTATTCAAGAATTAATTCAGATCTATTCTTTTGATTTAT
AAGGGATTTTGCCGATTTCGGCCTATTGGTTAAAAAATGAGCTGATTTAACAAAAATTTAACGCGAATTT
TAACAAAATATTAACGCTTACAATTTCCTGATGCGGTATTTTCTCCTTACGCATCTGTGCGGTATTTCAC
ACCGCATATGGTGCACTCTCAGTACAATCTGCTCTGATGCCGCATAGTTAAGCCAGCCCCGACACCCGCC
AACACCCGCTGACGCGCCCTGACGGGCTTGTCTGCTCCCGGCATCCGCTTACAGACAAGCTGTGACCGTC
TCCGGGAGCTGCATGTGTCAGAGGTTTTCACCGTCATCACCGAAACGCGCGAGACGAAAGGGCCTCGTGA
TACGCCTATTTTTATAGGTTAATGTCATGATCTTTTTGTGTGGTGCCCTCCTCCTTGTCAATATTAATGT
TAAAGTGCAATTCTTTTTCCTTATCACGTTGAGCCATTAGTATCAATTTGCTTACCTGTATTCCTTTACA
TCCTCCTTTTTCTCCTTCTTGATAAATGTATGTAGATTGCGTATATAGTTTCGTCTACCCTATGAACATA
TTCCATTTTGTAATTTCGTGTCGTTTCTATTATGAATTTCATTTATAAAGTTTATGTACAAATATCATAA
AAAAAGAGAATCTTTTTAAGCAAGGATTTTCTTAACTTCTTCGGCGACAGCATCACCGACTTCGGTGGTA
CTGTTGGAACCACCTAAATCACCAGTTCTGATACCTGCATCCAAAACCTTTTTAACTGCATCTTCAATGG
CCTTACCTTCTTCAGGCAAGTTCAATGACAATTTCAACATCATTGCAGCAGACAAGATAGTGGCGATAGG
GTTGACCTTATTCTTTGGCAAATCTGGAGCAGAACCGTGGCATGGTTCGTACAAACCAAATGCGGTGTTC
TTGTCTGGCAAAGAGGCCAAGGACGCAGATGGCAACAAACCCAAGGAACCTGGGATAACGGAGGCTTCAT
CGGAGATGATATCACCAAACATGTTGCTGGTGATTATAATACCATTTAGGTGGGTTGGGTTCTTAACTAG
GATCATGGCGGCAGAATCAATCAATTGATGTTGAACCTTCAATGTAGGGAATTCGTTCTTGATGGTTTCC
TCCACAGTTTTTCTCCATAATCTTGAAGAGGCCAAAACATTAGCTTTATCCAAGGACCAAATAGGCAATG
GTGGCTCATGTTGTAGGGCCATGAAAGCGGCCATTCTTGTGATTCTTTGCACTTCTGGAACGGTGTATTG
TTCACTATCCCAAGCGACACCATCACCATCGTCTTCCTTTCTCTTACCAAAGTAAATACCTCCCACTAAT
TCTCTGACAACAACGAAGTCAGTACCTTTAGCAAATTGTGGCTTGATTGGAGATAAGTCTAAAAGAGAGT
CGGATGCAAAGTTACATGGTCTTAAGTTGGCGTACAATTGAAGTTCTTTACGGATTTTTAGTAAACCTTG
TTCAGGTCTAACACTACCGGTACCCCATTTAGGACCACCCACAGCACCTAACAAAACGGCATCAGCCTTC
TTGGAGGCTTCCAGCGCCTCATCTGGAAGTGGAACACCTGTAGCATCGATAGCAGCACCACCAATTAAAT
GATTTTCGAAATCGAACTTGACATTGGAACGAACATCAGAAATAGCTTTAAGAACCTTAATGGCTTCGGC
TGTGATTTCTTGACCAACGTGGTCACCTGGCAAAACGACGATCTTCTTAGGGGCAGACATTAGAATGGTA
TATCCTTGAAATATATATATATATATTGCTGAAATGTAAAAGGTAAGAAAAGTTAGAAAGTAAGACGATT
GCTAACCACCTATTGGAAAAAACAATAGGTCCTTAAATAATATTGTCAACTTCAAGTATTGTGATGCAAG
CATTTAGTCATGAACGCTTCTCTATTCTATATGAAAAGCCGGTTCCGGCGCTCTCACCTTTCCTTTTTCT
CCCAATTTTTCAGTTGAAAAAGGTATATGCGTCAGGCGACCTCTGAAATTAACAAAAAATTTCCAGTCAT
CGAATTTGATTCTGTGCGATAGCGCCCCTGTGTGTTCTCGTTATGTTGAGGAAAAAAATAATGGTTGCTA
AGAGATTCGAACTCTTGCATCTTACGATACCTGAGTATTCCCACAGTTAACTGCGGTCAAGATATTTCTT
GAATCAGGCGCCTTAGACCGCTCGGCCAAACAACCAATTACTTGTTGAGAAATAGAGTATAATTATCCTA
TAAATATAACGTTTTTGAACACACATGAACAAGGAAGTACAGGAGACGTCAGGTGGCACTTTTCGGGGAA
ATGTGCGCGGAACCCCTATTTGTTTATTTTTCTAAATACATTCAAATATGTATCCGCTCATGAGACAATA
ACCCTGATAAATGCTTCAATAATATTGAAAAAGGAAGAGTATGAGTATTCAACATTTCCGTGTCGCCCTT
ATTCCCTTTTTTGCGGCATTTTGCCTTCCTGTTTTTGCTCACCCAGAAACGCTGGTGAAAGTAAAAGATG
CTGAAGATCAGTTGGGTGCACGAGTGGGTTACATCGAACTGGATCTCAACAGCGGTAAGATCCTTGAGAG
TTTTCGCCCCGAAGAACGTTTTCCAATGATGAGCACTTTTAAAGTTCTGCTATGTGGCGCGGTATTATCC
CGTATTGACGCCGGGCAAGAGCAACTCGGTCGCCGCATACACTATTCTCAGAATGACTTGGTTGAGTACT
CACCAGTCACAGAAAAGCATCTTACGGATGGCATGACAGTAAGAGAATTATGCAGTGCTGCCATAACCAT
GAGTGATAACACTGCGGCCAACTTACTTCTGACAACGATCGGAGGACCGAAGGAGCTAACCGCTTTTTTG
CACAACATGGGGGATCATGTAACTCGCCTTGATCGTTGGGAACCGGAGCTGAATGAAGCCATACCAAACG
ACGAGCGTGACACCACGATGCCTGTAGCAATGGCAACAACGTTGCGCAAACTATTAACTGGCGAACTACT
TACTCTAGCTTCCCGGCAACAATTAATAGACTGGATGGAGGCGGATAAAGTTGCAGGACCACTTCTGCGC
TCGGCCCTTCCGGCTGGCTGGTTTATTGCTGATAAATCTGGAGCCGGTGAGCGTGGGTCTCGCGGTATCA
TTGCAGCACTGGGGCCAGATGGTAAGCCCTCCCGTATCGTAGTTATCTACACGACGGGGAGTCAGGCAAC
TATGGATGAACGAAATAGACAGATCGCTGAGATAGGTGCCTCACTGATTAAGCATTGGTAACTGTCAGAC
CAAGTTTACTCATATATACTTTAGATTGATTTAAAACTTCATTTTTAATTTAAAAGGATCTAGGTGAAGA
TCCTTTTTGATAATCTCATGACCAAAATCCCTTAACGTGAGTTTTCGTTCCACTGAGCGTCAGACCCCGT
AGAAAAGATCAAAGGATCTTCTTGAGATCCTTTTTTTCTGCGCGTAATCTGCTGCTTGCAAACAAAAAAA
CCACCGCTACCAGCGGTGGTTTGTTTGCCGGATCAAGAGCTACCAACTCTTTTTCCGAAGGTAACTGGCT
TCAGCAGAGCGCAGATACCAAATACTGTTCTTCTAGTGTAGCCGTAGTTAGGCCACCACTTCAAGAACTC
TGTAGCACCGCCTACATACCTCGCTCTGCTAATCCTGTTACCAGTGGCTGCTGCCAGTGGCGATAAGTCG
TGTCTTACCGGGTTGGACTCAAGACGATAGTTACCGGATAAGGCGCAGCGGTCGGGCTGAACGGGGGGTT
CGTGCACACAGCCCAGCTTGGAGCGAACGACCTACACCGAACTGAGATACCTACAGCGTGAGCTATGAGA
AAGCGCCACGCTTCCCGAAGGGAGAAAGGCGGACAGGTATCCGGTAAGCGGCAGGGTCGGAACAGGAGAG
CGCACGAGGGAGCTTCCAGGGGGAAACGCCTGGTATCTTTATAGTCCTGTCGGGTTTCGCCACCTCTGAC
TTGAGCGTCGATTTTTGTGATGCTCGTCAGGGGGGCGGAGCCTATGGAAAAACGCCAGCAACGCGGCCTT
TTTACGGTTCCTGGCCTTTTGCTGGCCTTTTGCTCACATGTTCTTTCCTGCGTTATCCCCTGATTCTGTG
GATAACCGTATTACCGCCTTTGAGTGAGCTGATACCGCTCGCCGCAGCCGAACGACCGAGCGCAGCGAGT
CAGTGAGCGAGGAAGCGGAAGAGCGCCCAATACGCAAACCGCCTCTCCCCGCGCGTTGGCCGATTCATTA
ATGCAGCTGGCACGACAGGTTTCCCGACTGGAAAGCGGGCAGTGAGCGCAACGCAATTAATGTGAGTTAG
CTCACTCATTAGGCACCCCAGGCTTTACACTTTATGCTTCCGGCTCGTATGTTGTGTGGAATTGTGAGCG
GATAACAATTTCACACAGGAAACAGCTATGACCATGATTACGCCAAGCGCGCAATTAACCCTCACTAAAG
GGAACAAAAGCTGGAGCTCCACCGCGGTGGCGGCC
